>Addgene plasmid #184761 | UG75-PAH1-3HA | addgene full sequence | sequence record 382502 | Addgene NGS Result
GGCTGAACGGGGGGTTCGTGCACACAGCCCAGCTTGGAGCGAACGACCTACACCGAACTGAGATACCTAC
AGCGTGAGCTATGAGAAAGCGCCACGCTTCCCGAAGGGAGAAAGGCGGACAGGTATCCGGTAAGCGGCAG
GGTCGGAACAGGAGAGCGCACGAGGGAGCTTCCAGGGGGAAACGCCTGGTATCTTTATAGTCCTGTCGGG
TTTCGCCACCTCTGACTTGAGCGTCGATTTTTGTGATGCTCGTCAGGGGGGCGGAGCCTATGGAAAAACG
CCAGCAACGCGGCCTTTTTACGGTTCCTGGCCTTTTGCTGGCCTTTTGCTCACATGTTCTTTCCTGCGTT
ATCCCCTGATTCTGTGGATAACCGTATTACCGCCTTTGAGTGAGCTGATACCGCTCGCCGCAGCCGAACG
ACCGAGCGCAGCGAGTCAGTGAGCGAGGAAGCGGAAGAGCGCCCAATACGCAAACCGCCTCTCCCCGCGC
GTTGGCCGATTCATTAATGCAGGTTAACCTGGCTTATCGAAATTAATACGACTCACTATAGGGAGACCGG
CAGATCCGCGGTAGCTGGCAAAATTGGTATTATTCTCTCTCTTAAAGGATTATGATCCTGTTGGTACCCA
GATTCTAGGTCTCCATTGAACAATGATTGAAAAATTTCCCACCATTCCAGTAAAAACGTGTCATTAGCGT
CCATCAGCATTTTCGAAGGTAATAGCCCATCTTCACTAACAATGTCACCCTTAGATGCAATATCCATTAA
TCCCTGCTTCAGGCTGGCGTTCAAGCTAGTTTTCCCACCCGAAGCAGATCCGTTTATTCTAGATAAAGGA
AGGTCAGCTTCGCTTAAAAATTTTGCGGCAGAGTTCCAGTAATTGTTTTTGATTAAATAGTTATAAATAT
GGGCGTACAATAATTGCTTAGAGTTCTTAGCCATTACATCCGAAACGAAAACTCGAGAATCCGCATCAAA
CTGCAACTGAGTATGGCTATTCAAACCTTTGATATTGGGAGCTGAGCTAAAATCCGTGTTACTAGAGCGC
TCATTTGTATTAATATTGGTCGTGTTATCCATATCTTTATCATGCACCTTTTTCTTATTTCACTGCAGTT
TAACGAAAAATTGACAAAAGAACCGGGAGATACCAAAGGGAAAAACCAAAAGAGTCACACAGGATTGCAA
TAGAAATCTTTCTGGTCTTTTCTACTATGGTGATTTTATTATACCCCTCCTCTTCCTGTTATACACGCAT
TGTATTTCGGCATTGCCTCTTGGCCGCTTTTTTCACCTGACGTAATACCTGTTGCAGCAAGCGAGTTTCG
TGTGCGTATAGAAAAGTATTTACCTTGACATTTCGAAGAAGTATGTAATTACCAAATAGCTCAGAAGAAC
ACTTGGTACGTAACAATCATCGTTTACCTTTTTCTTCTATCAAAAAATTTTCTTCTTTTTTTTTTCCTTC
TCTTTTCTTAAATAAAATTGAAAAATTGTTACTTAGTACTTCATAATTTTACTTAATATGCAGTATGGAT
CGTTATAAATAATATTCGGCCCGCGGCCGCATAGGCCACTAGTGGATCTGATATCACCTAATAACTTCGT
ATAGCATACATTATACGAAGTTATATTAAGGGTTCTCGAGAGCTCGTTTTCGACACTGGATGGCGGCGTT
AGTATCGAATCGACAGCAGTATAGCGACCAGCATTCACATACGATTGACGCATGATATTACTTTCTGCGC
ACTTAACTTCGCATCTGGGCAGATGATGTCGAGGCGAAAAAAAATATAAATCACGCTAACATTTGATTAA
AATAGAACAACTACAATATAAAAAAACTATACAAATGACAAGTTCTTGAAAACAAGAATCTTTTTATTGT
CAGTACTGATTATTCCTTTGCCCTCGGACGAGTGCTGGGGCGTCGGTTTCCACTATCGGCGAGTACTTCT
ACACAGCCATCGGTCCAGACGGCCGCGCTTCTGCGGGCGATTTGTGTACGCCCGACAGTCCCGGCTCCGG
ATCGGACGATTGCGTCGCATCGACCCTGCGCCCAAGCTGCATCATCGAAATTGCCGTCAACCAAGCTCTG
ATAGAGTTGGTCAAGACCAATGCGGAGCATATACGCCCGGAGCCGTGGCGATCCTGCAAGCTCCGGATGC
CTCCGCTCGAAGTAGCGCGTCTGCTGCTCCATACAAGCCAACCACGGCCTCCAGAAGAAGATGTTGGCGA
CCTCGTATTGGGAATCCCCGAACATCGCCTCGCTCCAGTCAATGACCGCTGTTATGCGGCCATTGTCCGT
CAGGACATTGTTGGAGCCGAAATCCGCGTGCACGAGGTGCCGGACTTCGGGGCAGTCCTCGGCCCAAAGC
ATCAGCTCATCGAGAGCCTGCGCGACGGACGCACTGACGGTGTCGTCCATCACAGTTTGCCAGTGATACA
CATGGGGATCAGCAATCGCGCATATGAAATCACGCCATGTAGTGTATTGACCGATTCCTTGCGGTCCGAA
TGGGCCGAACCCGCTCGTCTGGCTAAGATCGGCCGCAGCGATCGCATCCATTGCCTCCGCGACCGGCTGC
AGAACAGCGGGCAGTTCGGTTTCAGGCAGGTCTTGCAACGTGACACCCTGTGCACGGCGGGAGATGCAAT
AGGTCAGGCTCTCGCTGAATTCCCCAATGTCAAGCACTTCCGGAATCGGGAGCGCGGCCGATGCAAAGTG
CCGATAAACATAACGATCTTTGTAGAAACCATCGGCGCAGCTATTTACCCGCAGGACATATCCACGCCCT
CCTACATCGAAGCTGAAAGCACGAGATTCTTCGCCCTCCGAGAGCTGCATCAGGTCGGAGACGCTGTCGA
ACTTTTCGATCAGAAACTTCTCGACAGACGTCGCGGTGAGTTCAGGCTTTTTACCCATGGTTGTTTATGT
TCGGATGTGATGTGAGAACTGTATCCTAGCAAGATTTTAAAAGGAAGTATATGAAAGAAGAACCTCAGTG
GCAAATCCTAACCTTTTATATTTCTCTACAGGGGCGCGGCGTGGGGACAATTCAACGCGTCTGTGAGGGG
AGCGTTTCCCTGCTCGCAGGTCTGCAGCGAGGAGCCGTAATTTTTGCTTCGCGCCGTGCGGCCATCAAAA
TGTATGGATGCAAATGATTATACATGGGGATGTATGGGCTAAATGTACGGGCGACAGTCACATCATGCCC
CTGAGCTGCGCACGTCAAGACTGTCAAGGAGGGTATTCTGGGCCTCCATGTCGCTGGCCGGGTGACCCGG
CGGGGACGAGGCAAGCTAAACAGATCTCTAGACCTAATAACTTCGTATAGCATACATTATACGAAGTTAT
ATTAAGGGTTGTCGACCTGCAGATATTACCCTGTTATCCCTAGCGGATCTGCCGGTAGAGGTGTGGTCAA
TAAGAGCGACCTCATACTATACCTGAGAAAGCAACCTGACCTACAGGAAAGAGTTACTCAAGAATAAGAA
TTTTCGTTTTAAAACCTAAGAGTCACTTTAAAATTTGTATACACTTATTTTTTTTATAACTTATTTAATA
ATAAAAATCATAAATCATAAGAAATTCGCTTATTTAGAAGTGGCGCGCCTCACCTAGGGCACTGAGCAGC
GTAATCTGGAACGTCATATGGATAGGATCCTGCATAGTCCGGGACGTCATAGGGATAGCCCGCATAGTCA
GGAACATCGTATGGGTAGCTAGCGATGTTAATTAACCCAGGAATCCCACGACCTGCAGCGTACGAAGCTT
GATCTTCGAATTCATCTTCGTCGAATTCATCGTCATCGAATTCATCGCTTACTCTTGAATCCAAATCTTT
ATCGTCCATTGAGTTGTGGGGTAGCTGATTGCGCCCTGTTTCATTAACACTTTGCTCCCTTCGTGATTCG
GTATCTGAATTCCCAAGTGAATGTACGTCATTTGAAACGTTGATCTTTGAAACAATTCTTGTTGGAGCGC
CGGCCTTTGACACAGAGAGCTTTTTGAACTCTTTATCGATACTAGTCGCGGCTGCAGAAGATGCTCTCCT
TGATTTAGTTCTATTGTAATTGGAGTCTTCATCATCCATATCGTCTAAATATCTTAGTTTTGGCGATGCA
AGTGGAGAACCTAGCTCCAAATATATTTGTTTTCCAATGTCCCCTTTGGACATTGTAGATTTATTGGGCG
TGGATCCTGAGCTACTATGGGAACTCACCAGGTCAGACGCATTTTCTACATCAGACGAAGCGGCTAAAAC
TTCGTTGTTATTTGTGCTGCCGCTCACATTTCTTTGCGGGGCTTTAGTGACCTTGGCGGTTTTGACTGAA
TTTGCCCTATTTCTACTAATGTTGCTTTGTTGTGATACGTCAGTATCTTCATCGATGTTATCAGAATCAT
CATTGCTAATATCCGATAAGTTGTCGATGTCGACTAACGGGTCTCTCCAAAAATTTACGTCTGTGAATTT
CTCTTCCTGATTGCCTCTAAATAGCGTTTTGCGACCTGAAGTAATTTCTGAGTCAAAGTTATCCAACGTT
CTATTAGGGGGGGAGCCAGGAACCATGGAAGTATTAGTTCTTAGATCGACACTATCAAGGCTGACTGGTG
GAAAGAAATGATCGACAAGCTCATTGATATGAATATAGGAGCTTCTGTAACCTGCTAACTCCAATAATTC
CATATGAACCTCACCCTCTGTATTTATTGTGAAAATTCTTGAACTAGGTATCCCCACAGTTCTGTAAGAT
AAAGCATCAGTAATCCTATTACCAAAGCCGGCAAAAAATGGTGTTGATTTTTCCTCTGTATCCACTTCGT
TATCACTGTCTTCAAAATACAAGGATCTTATGTCGTTTAGACACGCGATTTTAAAGACTTCAGGTTTTTT
TAGTATTACTTCCCGCCTTAACGCAGCCATCGTTCTATCGGGTGATAAAATCACAGGCCCATTTGGTAGT
TTGCTGCCATTCTGTTCAATTGATCGCAAATAACTCCTCGTGGAATCAGCTTGTCCAGCACTTCTTGCAG
TTAGATAGAGTATATTATAGCCATTCCTGGAGATCTCGCTAAATAACTTGGCTACACCCAAGTGCGTCCA
GTCTTTTCCTATCATTGCCAGAACATGGCCTAAAGCGTCCGATTTTGTGATGGTGCCATCAATATCACTG
ATAACAATTGGAACATCCCACCTCCAAACGAATAATTTTGACGTAACAATAGCTTTTCCGTGATCTACGG
AAAATTTCAGATCATTTTCACCATAAGTTAAATTTAGGCACTTTAACTGGTCATTAGTCAATCTTATCGT
TCGTATGTATCTTTTCTCGGTCTCACCGCTCCCTGCTGTTCCTTTCTTGCTAGTTTTTTCACTTTTACTG
CTTTGTTCTTTGCTAAATGATGTTTCGTCCTCAGTATCGGAACCAGAAGGTGAAGAAGATAACGAATTCA
AAGTACTTCCTGATTCCATTGCATCTAAGCCTAAAACTGATCCGCTTGTGGCCATTGTTGGAGGCGTACC
TGGAGGAGATAAATCAGTAAGGTGCTCGTAAGGATTTACGATCTTGATGTTGCCATTTTTGTCCTCCTTG
ATAAAACTGGAAATATCTGAATCATTACCGAATTCGTCCTTTAACAACTGCTTCAGTTGTATGTCTGTGT
CATGCATCATATTCTTGTTTGGCTTGTAACCTTCAGTGTCTAGTAGTAAGTCGCCATTGTTATCAAGTTT
ACTGGGTATATGGATTTCAGTGAGTTTTTTGTTTAGTTTTTGCTGAAAGTTCTTTGTACGCTGCTCAACA
AGCTTCCTCTCTTCAACTGAATCTGGTGGTGTCGTTGTAGAGGATTCAGTAGGAGAAAGCGACCCTGTAG
TTTCACTATTTTTACTGCCTGAATCTCCAGTGTCATTGATATCTAAAAAATCTGGTTCCTCTAGCACTTT
CTTTTCCTTCTTCTTATTTTCATTTTCACCTTCACCTTCACCCTCGGTTCCTCCTTCTAAGATGGATGTT
TCAGGTGATTGAGGGGGGCTTGATGTGGCGCTCATCACGGGCGACACAAGCAATTCGTCAGGGACATCAG
TGACCTGGTCACCCATCTCGAAAACGAAATAGGCTTCTCCAGAATCACTCAGTTTCATTGGCATATTACT
CAGTTTCTCATTTATAAACACTTGGACTTTCTTTTGAGATGGCTTTAGAATTTGAAATTTGCCGAACCTC
ACATGAAAGGGAGAACATGATAGCCTTCCGTCTGGATGCTCCACTACAATGACATCTATAGCACCTGATA
GCGTAGCCGGATTGATAGAAGACCATGTTTTAGACACAGACCCAAGAGCTCTGCCTACGTACTGCATAAT
CGACCGATGTGTCTATCTTCAGTAATTTCTTCCCTGTATGTTTCTTAGAAGGTAAAACTGTGATTACGAA
GGTGTAGTGTCCAATTGGTCTGATTAACACTTCTTGAACACGTTTTACTAAATTGTTGAATGTATTTTCT
TTATAAACACAAGCCCCCACGATGGCCTACTCTTCACTTGTCCTTGCTCTTCCTTCTACCCTCACCGTGC
GCTGCTTTCAACGCTGGCCGGAAAAGCCGAGAAAAAGAGATAGATAATAGAGAAAAGAGAGCCCATTGTC
TAAAGGGAGGGAAACCGAAGGACGAAAAGGGCCCGCGACAGACCGTTTAGAGAATGAGCAGCACGTGGGC
ACTTCGATTTTGTCTCCCAGTGATGTAGTGTTATGATATACAAGATGAGTTTGGACCCTGTTCAAGCAAA
TCTGTCACATTTGTTAGACTTTTTTTTAAACGAGCCCTCCAAACAAGAACGCTCAGTGTTAGGAACTGCG
AACGAAGAGAGAAATGCGTATTAAACTTAGATGAGTATTCTTGCCGTAAATGACTATATACAAAACTTAT
TCGGAAGAACCTATATCTATGTATGTGAAATGATAAGTACAAGACCCACTGTGATGTGCAGTGATGGCGA
ATAGGGTGAGGTCCCTTGTACTGTCTTTATTGTAGCCGCTTGTAGGAAAAGTTTTATCACATAAAATTAT
CCTCTAGAGAGTTAGATGAGCCAGAAATCAGGCTCTTAGTCCGTTGGAAATGCGTTACTTAATCCGCGTA
GGGTCATTTGATACAGAAGCAACATTATACTGCTCTGAACACTTGTCCAGACGAATCTAGGGCCAACGCC
ACTAAAGAAACCTAACACACCTTCAGATTGGTAGACCGTCCGAAGGCTGAGCGAAATCGAGTTGGAAAGT
GCTGCCGGTCTGCCGTTTGTTACATGTGGATGTGTTACTGAGTATGATTTGTTGCTTTGGCTGGGCGGCT
GTTGAGTTTGGACTCTAAAGCTTCAGCTGGCGGCCGCGTTCTATAGTGTCACCTAAATCGTATGTGTATG
ATACATAAGGTTATGTATTAATTGTAGCCGCGTTCTAACGACAATATGTCCATATGGTGCACTCTCAGTA
CAATCTGCTCTGATGCCGCATAGTTAAGCCAGCCCCGACACCCGCCAACACCCGCTGACGCGCCCTGACG
GGCTTGTCTGCTCCCGGCATCCGCTTACAGACAAGCTGTGACCGTCTCCGGGAGCTGCATGTGTCAGAGG
TTTTCACCGTCATCACCGAAACGCGCGAGACGAAAGGGCCTCGTGATACGCCTATTTTTATAGGTTAATG
TCATGATAATAATGGTTTCTTAGACGTCAGGTGGCACTTTTCGGGGAAATGTGCGCGGAACCCCTATTTG
TTTATTTTTCTAAATACATTCAAATATGTATCCGCTCATGAGACAATAACCCTGATAAATGCTTCAATAA
TATTGAAAAAGGAAGAGTATGAGTATTCAACATTTCCGTGTCGCCCTTATTCCCTTTTTTGCGGCATTTT
GCCTTCCTGTTTTTGCTCACCCAGAAACGCTGGTGAAAGTAAAAGATGCTGAAGATCAGTTGGGTGCACG
AGTGGGTTACATCGAACTGGATCTCAACAGCGGTAAGATCCTTGAGAGTTTTCGCCCCGAAGAACGTTTT
CCAATGATGAGCACTTTTAAAGTTCTGCTATGTGGCGCGGTATTATCCCGTATTGACGCCGGGCAAGAGC
AACTCGGTCGCCGCATACACTATTCTCAGAATGACTTGGTTGAGTACTCACCAGTCACAGAAAAGCATCT
TACGGATGGCATGACAGTAAGAGAATTATGCAGTGCTGCCATAACCATGAGTGATAACACTGCGGCCAAC
TTACTTCTGACAACGATCGGAGGACCGAAGGAGCTAACCGCTTTTTTGCACAACATGGGGGATCATGTAA
CTCGCCTTGATCGTTGGGAACCGGAGCTGAATGAAGCCATACCAAACGACGAGCGTGACACCACGATGCC
TGTAGCAATGGCAACAACGTTGCGCAAACTATTAACTGGCGAACTACTTACTCTAGCTTCCCGGCAACAA
TTAATAGACTGGATGGAGGCGGATAAAGTTGCAGGACCACTTCTGCGCTCGGCCCTTCCGGCTGGCTGGT
TTATTGCTGATAAATCTGGAGCCGGTGAGCGTGGGTCTCGCGGTATCATTGCAGCACTGGGGCCAGATGG
TAAGCCCTCCCGTATCGTAGTTATCTACACGACGGGGAGTCAGGCAACTATGGATGAACGAAATAGACAG
ATCGCTGAGATAGGTGCCTCACTGATTAAGCATTGGTAACTGTCAGACCAAGTTTACTCATATATACTTT
AGATTGATTTAAAACTTCATTTTTAATTTAAAAGGATCTAGGTGAAGATCCTTTTTGATAATCTCATGAC
CAAAATCCCTTAACGTGAGTTTTCGTTCCACTGAGCGTCAGACCCCGTAGAAAAGATCAAAGGATCTTCT
TGAGATCCTTTTTTTCTGCGCGTAATCTGCTGCTTGCAAACAAAAAAACCACCGCTACCAGCGGTGGTTT
GTTTGCCGGATCAAGAGCTACCAACTCTTTTTCCGAAGGTAACTGGCTTCAGCAGAGCGCAGATACCAAA
TACTGTTCTTCTAGTGTAGCCGTAGTTAGGCCACCACTTCAAGAACTCTGTAGCACCGCCTACATACCTC
GCTCTGCTAATCCTGTTACCAGTGGCTGCTGCCAGTGGCGATAAGTCGTGTCTTACCGGGTTGGACTCAA
GACGATAGTTACCGGATAAGGCGCAGCGGTCG
Features (pLannotate 1.2.2; 18 found; start..end, strand, type, name):
    459..512     +  CDS            lacI (fragment): lac repressor; lacI; The lac repressor binds to the lac operator to inhibit transcription in E. coli. This inhibition can be relieved by adding lactose or isopropyl-β-D-thiogalactopyranoside (IPTG).
    534..552     +  promoter       T7 promoter: promoter for bacteriophage T7 RNA polymerase
    567..1082    -  CDS            MSS11 (fragment): MSS11_YEAST - Experimental evidence at protein level: Swiss-Prot protein existence level 1. Transcription factor that regulates pseudohyphal differentiation, invasive growth, floculation, adhesion and starch metabolism in response to nutrient availability. From Saccharomyces cerevisiae (strain ATCC 204508 / S288c) (Baker's yeast).
   1601..1634    +  protein_bind   loxP: Cre-mediated recombination occurs in the 8-bp core sequence (GCATACAT). Cre recombinase
   1697..1894    -  terminator     TEF terminator: Ashbya gossypii TEF terminator
   1901..2922    -  CDS            HygR (fragment): aminoglycoside phosphotransferase from E. coli; aph(4)-Ia; confers resistance to hygromycin
   2929..3272    -  promoter       TEF promoter: Ashbya gossypii TEF promoter
   3327..3360    +  protein_bind   loxP: Cre-mediated recombination occurs in the 8-bp core sequence (GCATACAT). Cre recombinase
   3412..3599    -  terminator     ADH1 terminator: S. cerevisiae ADH1; transcription terminator for the S. cerevisiae alcohol dehydrogenase 1 (ADH1) gene
   3638..3727    -  CDS            3xHA: three tandem HA epitope tags
   3782..6367    -  CDS            PAH1: PAH1_YEAST - Also known as PAP1, SMP2. Experimental evidence at protein level: Swiss-Prot protein existence level 1. Mg(2+)-dependent phosphatidate (PA) phosphatase which catalyzes the dephosphorylation of PA to yield diacylglycerol. Required for de novo lipid synthesis and formation of lipid droplets. Controles transcription of phospholipid biosynthetic genes and nuclear structure by regulating the amount of membrane present at the nuclear envelope. Involved in plasmid maintenance, in respiration and in cell proliferation. From Saccharomyces cerevisiae (strain ATCC 204508 / S288c) (Baker's ye
   7109..7366    -  CDS            MME1 (fragment): MME1_YEAST - Experimental evidence at protein level: Swiss-Prot protein existence level 1. Transporter of the mitochondrial inner membrane that exports magnesium and thus, plays a key role in mitochondrial Mg(2+) homeostasis. From Saccharomyces cerevisiae (strain ATCC 204508 / S288c) (Baker's yeast).
   7390..7408    -  promoter       SP6 promoter: promoter for bacteriophage SP6 RNA polymerase
   7471..7522    -  misc_feature   bom (fragment): basis of mobility region from pBR322
   7624..7659    -  CDS            rop (fragment): Rop protein, which maintains plasmids at low copy number; rop
   7754..7858    +  promoter       AmpR promoter: bla
   7859..8719    +  CDS            AmpR: β-lactamase; bla; confers resistance to ampicillin, carbenicillin, and related antibiotics
   8890..276     +  rep_origin     ori (across the origin): high-copy-number ColE1/pMB1/pBR322/pUC origin of replication
