[The description below was written by a language model from this plasmid's Addgene catalogue record and pLannotate feature annotations shown in this document.]
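Description:
UG75-PAH1-3HA is a 9.2 kb yeast expression plasmid built on the UG75 backbone for overexpressing the Saccharomyces cerevisiae phosphatidate phosphatase Pah1. It is propagated in E. coli as a high-copy plasmid through a ColE1/pUC-type origin and selected with ampicillin via the β-lactamase gene. No yeast replication origin (2μ or CEN/ARS) appears in the feature table, and the record does not say how the plasmid is maintained in yeast. One possibility is chromosomal integration, but this is an inference rather than a recorded fact. Short annotated fragments of lacI, rop and bom, together with flanking T7 and SP6 promoters, are backbone remnants.

The payload is the full PAH1 open reading frame (also known as SMP2, YMR165C), fused at its C terminus to three tandem HA epitope tags and terminated by the ADH1 terminator. Expression is driven by the native PAH1 promoter. The partial MME1 coding fragment upstream of PAH1, and the MSS11 fragment on the other side of the cassette, are yeast genomic sequence, probably carried in with the cloned PAH1 region, which was assembled by Gibson cloning.

Next to the expression cassette sits the hphMX6 yeast marker. It consists of the hygromycin phosphotransferase gene under the Ashbya gossypii TEF promoter and terminator, and it is bracketed by two loxP sites. Cre recombinase can therefore excise the marker so that it can be reused.

Pah1 dephosphorylates phosphatidate to diacylglycerol, so the construct raises diacylglycerol production. The HA tag allows the protein to be detected. The associated study used it to examine how excess diacylglycerol at the endoplasmic reticulum affects endomembrane homeostasis and autophagy.
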