Addgene plasmid #184761: UG75-PAH1-3HA
Purpose: PAH1 overexpression. Promotes the formation of diacylglycerol from phosphatidate. Uses antibiotic resistance marker hphMX6.
Depositing lab: Zhiping Xie. Depositing organization: Shanghai Jiao Tong University. Publication: Excess diacylglycerol at the endoplasmic reticulum disrupts endomembrane homeostasis and autophagy. Li D, Yang SG, He CW, Zhang ZT, Liang Y, Li H, Zhu J, Su X, Gong Q, Xie Z. BMC Biol. 2020 Aug 28;18(1):107. doi: 10.1186/s12915-020-00837-w. PubMed 32859196.
Backbone
  Vector backbone: UG75
  Vector type: Yeast Expression
Growth in bacteria
  Bacterial resistance: Ampicillin, 100 μg/mL
  Growth temperature: 37°C
  Growth strain: DH5alpha
  Copy number: High Copy
Gene/Insert
  Gene/Insert name: PAH1
  Species: S. cerevisiae (budding yeast)
  Entrez Gene: PAH1 (a.k.a. YMR165C, SMP2)
  Promoter: PAH1
  Tag / fusion protein: 3HA (C terminal on insert)
  Cloning method: Gibson Cloning
  Sequencing primers: 5′ N/A
Terms and licenses: Academic/Nonprofit Terms; Industry Terms: Not Available to Industry
How to cite: UG75-PAH1-3HA was a gift from Zhiping Xie (Addgene plasmid # 184761 ; http://n2t.net/addgene:184761 ; RRID:Addgene_184761)
