>Addgene plasmid #184761 | UG75-PAH1-3HA | depositor partial sequence | sequence record 358441 | PAH1 gene
ATGCAGTACGTAGGCAGAGCTCTTGGGTCTGTGTCTAAAACATGGTCTTCTATCAATCCGGCTACGCTAT
CAGGTGCTATAGATGTCATTGTAGTGGAGCATCCAGACGGAAGGCTATCATGTTCTCCCTTTCATGTGAG
GTTCGGCAAATTTCAAATTCTAAAGCCATCTCAAAAGAAAGTCCAAGTGTTTATAAATGAGAAACTGAGT
AATATGCCAATGAAACTGAGTGATTCTGGAGAAGCCTATTTCGTTTTCGAGATGGGTGACCAGGTCACTG
ATGTCCCTGACGAATTGCTTGTGTCGCCCGTGATGAGCGCCACATCAAGCCCCCCTCAATCACCTGAAAC
ATCCATCTTAGAAGGAGGAACCGAGGGTGAAGGTGAAGGTGAAAATGAAAATAAGAAGAAGGAAAAGAAA
GTGCTAGAGGAACCAGATTTTTTAGATATCAATGACACTGGAGATTCAGGCAGTAAAAATAGTGAAACTA
CAGGGTCGCTTTCTCCTACTGAATCCTCTACAACGACACCACCAGATTCAGTTGAAGAGAGGAAGCTTGT
TGAGCAGCGTACAAAGAACTTTCAGCAAAAACTAAACAAAAAACTCACTGAAATCCATATACCCAGTAAA
CTTGATAACAATGGCGACTTACTACTAGACACTGAAGGTTACAAGCCAAACAAGAATATGATGCATGACA
CAGACATACAACTGAAGCAGTTGTTAAAGGACGAATTCGGTAATGATTCAGATATTTCCAGTTTTATCAA
GGAGGACAAAAATGGCAACATCAAGATCGTAAATCCTTACGAGCACCTTACTGATTTATCTCCTCCAGGT
ACGCCTCCAACAATGGCCACAAGCGGATCAGTTTTAGGCTTAGATGCAATGGAATCAGGAAGTACTTTGA
ATTCGTTATCTTCTTCACCTTCTGGTTCCGATACTGAGGACGAAACATCATTTAGCAAAGAACAAAGCAG
TAAAAGTGAAAAAACTAGCAAGAAAGGAACAGCAGGGAGCGGTGAGACCGAGAAAAGATACATACGAACG
ATAAGATTGACTAATGACCAGTTAAAGTGCCTAAATTTAACTTATGGTGAAAATGATCTGAAATTTTCCG
TAGATCACGGAAAAGCTATTGTTACGTCAAAATTATTCGTTTGGAGGTGGGATGTTCCAATTGTTATCAG
TGATATTGATGGCACCATCACAAAATCGGACGCTTTAGGCCATGTTCTGGCAATGATAGGAAAAGACTGG
ACGCACTTGGGTGTAGCCAAGTTATTTAGCGAGATCTCCAGGAATGGCTATAATATACTCTATCTAACTG
CAAGAAGTGCTGGACAAGCTGATTCCACGAGGAGTTATTTGCGATCAATTGAACAGAATGGCAGCAAACT
ACCAAATGGGCCTGTGATTTTATCACCCGATAGAACGATGGCTGCGTTAAGGCGGGAAGTAATACTAAAA
AAACCTGAAGTCTTTAAAATCGCGTGTCTAAACGACATAAGATCCTTGTATTTTGAAGACAGTGATAACG
AAGTGGATACAGAGGAAAAATCAACACCATTTTTTGCCGGCTTTGGTAATAGGATTACTGATGCTTTATC
TTACAGAACTGTGGGGATACCTAGTTCAAGAATTTTCACAATAAATACAGAGGGTGAGGTTCATATGGAA
TTATTGGAGTTAGCAGGTTACAGAAGCTCCTATATTCATATCAATGAGCTTGTCGATCATTTCTTTCCAC
CAGTCAGCCTTGATAGTGTCGATCTAAGAACTAATACTTCCATGGTTCCTGGCTCCCCCCCTAATAGAAC
GTTGGATAACTTTGACTCAGAAATTACTTCAGGTCGCAAAACGCTATTTAGAGGCAATCAGGAAGAGAAA
TTCACAGACGTAAATTTTTGGAGAGACCCGTTAGTCGACATCGACAACTTATCGGATATTAGCAATGATG
ATTCTGATAACATCGATGAAGATACTGACGTATCACAACAAAGCAACATTAGTAGAAATAGGGCAAATTC
AGTCAAAACCGCCAAGGTCACTAAAGCCCCGCAAAGAAATGTGAGCGGCAGCACAAATAACAACGAAGTT
TTAGCCGCTTCGTCTGATGTAGAAAATGCGTCTGACCTGGTGAGTTCCCATAGTAGCTCAGGATCCACGC
CCAATAAATCTACAATGTCCAAAGGGGACATTGGAAAACAAATATATTTGGAGCTAGGTTCTCCACTTGC
ATCGCCAAAACTAAGATATTTAGACGATATGGATGATGAAGACTCCAATTACAATAGAACTAAATCAAGG
AGAGCATCTTCTGCAGCCGCGACTAGTATCGATAAAGAGTTCAAAAAGCTCTCTGTGTCAAAGGCCGGCG
CTCCAACAAGAATTGTTTCAAAGATCAACGTTTCAAATGACGTACATTCACTTGGGAATTCAGATACCGA
ATCACGAAGGGAGCAAAGTGTTAATGAAACAGGGCGCAATCAGCTACCCCACAACTCAATGGACGATAAA
GATTTGGATTCAAGAGTAAGCGATGAATTCGATGACGATGAATTCGACGAAGATGAATTCGAAGAT
